>Addgene plasmid #148415 | pcDNA3.1-MS2-HA-HsNot1iso1_1606-1840-shRNAres_AC | depositor full sequence | sequence record 290863 | Full Sequence
GACGGATCGGGAGATCTCCCGATCCCCTATGGTGCACTCTCAGTACAATCTGCTCTGATGCCGCATAGTT
AAGCCAGTATCTGCTCCCTGCTTGTGTGTTGGAGGTCGCTGAGTAGTGCGCGAGCAAAATTTAAGCTACA
ACAAGGCAAGGCTTGACCGACAATTGCATGAAGAATCTGCTTAGGGTTAGGCGTTTTGCGCTGCTTCGCG
ATGTACGGGCCAGATATACGCGTTGACATTGATTATTGACTAGTTATTAATAGTAATCAATTACGGGGTC
ATTAGTTCATAGCCCATATATGGAGTTCCGCGTTACATAACTTACGGTAAATGGCCCGCCTGGCTGACCG
CCCAACGACCCCCGCCCATTGACGTCAATAATGACGTATGTTCCCATAGTAACGCCAATAGGGACTTTCC
ATTGACGTCAATGGGTGGAGTATTTACGGTAAACTGCCCACTTGGCAGTACATCAAGTGTATCATATGCC
AAGTACGCCCCCTATTGACGTCAATGACGGTAAATGGCCCGCCTGGCATTATGCCCAGTACATGACCTTA
TGGGACTTTCCTACTTGGCAGTACATCTACGTATTAGTCATCGCTATTACCATGGTGATGCGGTTTTGGC
AGTACATCAATGGGCGTGGATAGCGGTTTGACTCACGGGGATTTCCAAGTCTCCACCCCATTGACGTCAA
TGGGAGTTTGTTTTGGCACCAAAATCAACGGGACTTTCCAAAATGTCGTAACAACTCCGCCCCATTGACG
CAAATGGGCGGTAGGCGTGTACGGTGGGAGGTCTATATAAGCAGAGCTCTCTGGCTAACTAGAGAACCCA
CTGCTTACTGGCTTATCGAAATTAATACGACTCACTATAGGGAGACCCAAGCTTGCCACCATGGCTTCTA
ACTTTACTCAGTTCGTTCTCGTCGACAATGGCGGAACTGGCGACGTGACTGTCGCCCCAAGCAACTTCGC
TAACGGGGTCGCTGAATGGATCAGCTCTAACTCGCGATCACAGGCTTACAAAGTAACCTGTAGCGTTCGT
CAGAGCTCTGCGCAGAATCGCAAATACACCATCAAAGTCGAGGTGCCTAAAGTGGCAACCCAGACTGTTG
GTGGTGAAGAGCTTCCTGTAGCCGGATGGAGATCTTACTTAAATATGGAACTAACCATTCCAATTTTCGC
CACGAATTCCGACTGCGAGCTTATTGTTAAGGCAATGCAAGGTCTCCTAAAAGATGGAAACCCGATTCCC
TCGGCCATCGCGGCCAACTCCGGCATCTACGGAGGTGGAGGTGGATCTGGTGGATCTCCTCCACATATGG
CTTACCCATACGATGTTCCAGATTACGCTCCTCCAAAGCTTGGATCCGAATTCCCGGGTCGACTCGAGGA
TGATGTAGCTCAGATTTATGATAAGTGTATTACAGAACTGGAGCAACATCTACATGCCATCCCACCAACT
TTGGCCATGAACCCTCAAGCTCAGGCTCTTCGAAGTCTCTTGGAGGTTGTAGTTTTATCTCGAAACTCTC
GGGATGCCATAGCTGCTCTTGGATTGCTCCAAAAGGCTGTAGAGGGCTTACTAGATGCCACAAGTGGTGC
TGATGCTGACCTTCTGCTGCGCTACAGGGAATGCCACCTCTTGGTCCTAAAAGCTCTGCAGGATGGCCGG
GCATATGGGTCTCCATGGTGCAACAAACAGATCACAAGGTGCCTAATTGAATGTCGAGATGAATATAAAT
ATAATGTGGAGGCTGTGGAGCTGCTAATTCGCAATCATTTGGTTAATATGCAGCAGTATGATCTTCACCT
AGCGCAGTCAATGGAGAATGGCTTAAACTACATGGCTGTGGCATTTGCTATGCAGTTAGTAAAAATCCTG
CTGGTGGATGAAAGGAGTGTTGCTCATGTTACTGAGGCAGATCTGTTCCACACCATTGAAACCCTCATGA
GGATTAATGCTCATTCCAGAGGCAATGCTCCAGAAGGATTGCCCCAGCTGATGGAAGTAGTGCGATCCAA
CTATGAAGCAATGATTGATCGTGCTCATGGAGGCCCAAACTTTATGATGCATTCTGGGATCTCTCAAGCC
TCATAGGCGGCCGCCTAGAGGGCCCTATTCTATAGTGTCACCTAAATGCTAGAGCTCGCTGATCAGCCTC
GACTGTGCCTTCTAGTTGCCAGCCATCTGTTGTTTGCCCCTCCCCCGTGCCTTCCTTGACCCTGGAAGGT
GCCACTCCCACTGTCCTTTCCTAATAAAATGAGGAAATTGCATCGCATTGTCTGAGTAGGTGTCATTCTA
TTCTGGGGGGTGGGGTGGGGCAGGACAGCAAGGGGGAGGATTGGGAAGACAATAGCAGGCATGCTGGGGA
TGCGGTGGGCTCTATGGCTTCTGAGGCGGAAAGAACCAGCTGGGGCTCTAGGGGGTATCCCC
[124 nt withheld, positions 2443-2566]
C
[91 nt withheld, positions 2568-2658]
A
[49 nt withheld, positions 2660-2708]
CCTTTGACGTTGGAGTCCACGTTCTTT
[37 nt withheld, positions 2736-2772]
ACCCTATCTCGGTCTATTCTTTTGATTTATAAGGGATTTTGCCGATTTCGGCCTATTGGTTAAAAAATGA
GCTGATTTAACAAAAATTTAACGCGAATTAATTCTGTGGAATGTGTGTCAGTTAGGGTGTGGAAAGTCCC
CAGGCTCCCCAGCAGGCAGAAGTATGCAAAGCATGCATCTCAATTAGTCAGCAACCAGGTGTGGAAAGTC
CCCAGGCTCCCCAGCAGGCAGAAGTATGCAAAGCATGCATCTCAATTAGTCAGCAACCATAGTCCCGCCC
CTAACTCCGCCCATCCCGCCCCTAACTCCGCCCAGTTCCGCCCATTCTCCGCCCCATGGCTGACTAATTT
TTTTTATTTATGCAGAGGCCGAGGCCGCCTCTGCCTCTGAGCTATTCCAGAAGTAGTGAGGAGGCTTTTT
TGGAGGCCTAGGCTTTTGCAAAAAGCTCCCGGGAGCTTGTATATCCATTTTCGGATCTGATCAAGAGACA
GGATGAGGATCGTTTCGCATGATTGAACAAGATGGATTGCACGCAGGTTCTCCGGCCGCTTGGGTGGAGA
GGCTATTCGGCTATGACTGGGCACAACAGACAATCGGCTGCTCTGATGCCGCCGTGTTCCGGCTGTCAGC
GCAGGGGCGCCCGGTTCTTTTTGTCAAGACCGACCTGTCCGGTGCCCTGAATGAACTGCAGGACGAGGCA
GCGCGGCTATCGTGGCTGGCCACGACGGGCGTTCCTTGCGCAGCTGTGCTCGACGTTGTCACTGAAGCGG
GAAGGGACTGGCTGCTATTGGGCGAAGTGCCGGGGCAGGATCTCCTGTCATCTCACCTTGCTCCTGCCGA
GAAAGTATCCATCATGGCTGATGCAATGCGGCGGCTGCATACGCTTGATCCGGCTACCTGCCCATTCGAC
CACCAAGCGAAACATCGCATCGAGCGAGCACGTACTCGGATGGAAGCCGGTCTTGTCGATCAGGATGATC
TGGACGAAGAGCATCAGGGGCTCGCGCCAGCCGAACTGTTCGCCAGGCTCAAGGCGCGCATGCCCGACGG
CGAGGATCTCGTCGTGACCCATGGCGATGCCTGCTTGCCGAATATCATGGTGGAAAATGGCCGCTTTTCT
GGATTCATCGACTGTGGCCGGCTGGGTGTGGCGGACCGCTATCAGGACATAGCGTTGGCTACCCGTGATA
TTGCTGAAGAGCTTGGCGGCGAATGGGCTGACCGCTTCCTCGTGCTTTACGGTATCGCCGCTCCCGATTC
GCAGCGCATCGCCTTCTATCGCCTTCTTGACGAGTTCTTCTGAGCGGGACTCTGGGGTTCGAAATGACCG
ACCAAGCGACGCCCAACCTGCCATCACGAGATTTCGATTCCACCGCCGCCTTCTATGAAAGGTTGGGCTT
CGGAATCGTTTTCCGGGACGCCGGCTGGATGATCCTCCAGCGCGGGGATCTCATGCTGGAGTTCTTCGCC
CACCCCAACTTGTTTATTGCAGCTTATAATGGTTACAAATAAAGCAATAGCATCACAAATTTCACAAATA
AAGCATTTTTTTCACTGCATTCTAGTTGTGGTTTGTCCAAACTCATCAATGTATCTTATCATGTCTGTAT
ACCGTCGACCTCTAGCTAGAGCTTGGCGTAATCATGGTCATAGCTGTTTCCTGTGTGAAATTGTTATCCG
CTCACAATTCCACACAACATACGAGCCGGAAGCATAAAGTGTAAAGCCTGGGGTGCCTAATGAGTGAGCT
AACTCACATTAATTGCGTTGCGCTCACTGCCCGCTTTCCAGTCGGGAAACCTGTCGTGCCAGCTGCATTA
ATGAATCGGCCAACGCGCGGGGAGAGGCGGTTTGCGTATTGGGCGCTCTTCCGCTTCCTCGCTCACTGAC
TCGCTGCGCTCGGTCGTTCGGCTGCGGCGAGCGGTATCAGCTCACTCAAAGGCGGTAATACGGTTATCCA
CAGAATCAGGGGATAACGCAGGAAAGAACATGTGAGCAAAAGGCCAGCAAAAGGCCAGGAACCGTAAAAA
GGCCGCGTTGCTGGCGTTTTTCCATAGGCTCCGCCCCCCTGACGAGCATCACAAAAATCGACGCTCAAGT
CAGAGGTGGCGAAACCCGACAGGACTATAAAGATACCAGGCGTTTCCCCCTGGAAGCTCCCTCGTGCGCT
CTCCTGTTCCGACCCTGCCGCTTACCGGATACCTGTCCGCCTTTCTCCCTTCGGGAAGCGTGGCGCTTTC
TCATAGCTCACGCTGTAGGTATCTCAGTTCGGTGTAGGTCGTTCGCTCCAAGCTGGGCTGTGTGCACGAA
CCCCCCGTTCAGCCCGACCGCTGCGCCTTATCCGGTAACTATCGTCTTGAGTCCAACCCGGTAAGACACG
ACTTATCGCCACTGGCAGCAGCCACTGGTAACAGGATTAGCAGAGCGAGGTATGTAGGCGGTGCTACAGA
GTTCTTGAAGTGGTGGCCTAACTACGGCTACACTAGAAGAACAGTATTTGGTATCTGCGCTCTGCTGAAG
CCAGTTACCTTCGGAAAAAGAGTTGGTAGCTCTTGATCCGGCAAACAAACCACCGCTGGTAGCGGTTTTT
TTGTTTGCAAGCAGCAGATTACGCGCAGAAAAAAAGGATCTCAAGAAGATCCTTTGATCTTTTCTACGGG
GTCTGACGCTCAGTGGAACGAAAACTCACGTTAAGGGATTTTGGTCATGAGATTATCAAAAAGGATCTTC
ACCTAGATCCTTTTAAATTAAAAATGAAGTTTTAAATCAATCTAAAGTATATATGAGTAAACTTGGTCTG
ACAGTTACCAATGCTTAATCAGTGAGGCACCTATCTCAGCGATCTGTCTATTTCGTTCATCCATAGTTGC
CTGACTCCCCGTCGTGTAGATAACTACGATACGGGAGGGCTTACCATCTGGCCCCAGTGCTGCAATGATA
CCGCGAGACCCACGCTCACCGGCTCCAGATTTATCAGCAATAAACCAGCCAGCCGGAAGGGCCGAGCGCA
GAAGTGGTCCTGCAACTTTATCCGCCTCCATCCAGTCTATTAATTGTTGCCGGGAAGCTAGAGTAAGTAG
TTCGCCAGTTAATAGTTTGCGCAACGTTGTTGCCATTGCTACAGGCATCGTGGTGTCACGCTCGTCGTTT
GGTATGGCTTCATTCAGCTCCGGTTCCCAACGATCAAGGCGAGTTACATGATCCCCCATGTTGTGCAAAA
AAGCGGTTAGCTCCTTCGGTCCTCCGATCGTTGTCAGAAGTAAGTTGGCCGCAGTGTTATCACTCATGGT
TATGGCAGCACTGCATAATTCTCTTACTGTCATGCCATCCGTAAGATGCTTTTCTGTGACTGGTGAGTAC
TCAACCAAGTCATTCTGAGAATAGTGTATGCGGCGACCGAGTTGCTCTTGCCCGGCGTCAATACGGGATA
ATACCGCGCCACATAGCAGAACTTTAAAAGTGCTCATCATTGGAAAACGTTCTTCGGGGCGAAAACTCTC
AAGGATCTTACCGCTGTTGAGATCCAGTTCGATGTAACCCACTCGTGCACCCAACTGATCTTCAGCATCT
TTTACTTTCACCAGCGTTTCTGGGTGAGCAAAAACAGGAAGGCAAAATGCCGCAAAAAAGGGAATAAGGG
CGACACGGAAATGTTGAATACTCATACTCTTCCTTTTTCAATATTATTGAAGCATTTATCAGGGTTATTG
TCTCATGAGCGGATACATATTTGAATGTATTTAGAAAAATAAACAAATAGGGGTTCCGCGCACATTTCCC
CGAAAAGTGCCACCTGACGTC
Features (pLannotate 1.2.2; 23 found; start..end, strand, type, name):
     28..80      -  misc_feature   bom (fragment): basis of mobility region from pBR322
    235..614     +  enhancer       CMV enhancer: human cytomegalovirus immediate early enhancer
    615..818     +  promoter       CMV promoter: human cytomegalovirus (CMV) immediate early promoter
    814..847     +  LTR            5' LTR (truncated) (fragment): truncated 5' long terminal repeat (LTR) from HIV-1
    863..881     +  promoter       T7 promoter: promoter for bacteriophage T7 RNA polymerase
    904..1290    +  CDS            MS2: bacteriophage MS2 coat protein binds to a specific stem-loop structure in the viral RNA (Peabody, 1993)
   1333..1359    +  CDS            3xHA (fragment): three tandem HA epitope tags
   1399..2103    +  CDS            CNOT1 (fragment): CNOT1_HUMAN - Also known as CDC39, KIAA1007, NOT1. Experimental evidence at protein level: Swiss-Prot protein existence level 1. Scaffolding component of the CCR4-NOT complex which is one of the major cellular mRNA deadenylases and is linked to various cellular processes including bulk mRNA degradation, miRNA-mediated repression, translational repression during translational initiation and general transcription regulation. Additional complex functions may be a consequence of its influence on mRNA expression. Its scaffolding function implies its interaction with the catalytic complex module and
   2129..2147    -  promoter       SP6 promoter: promoter for bacteriophage SP6 RNA polymerase
   2173..2397    +  polyA_signal   bGH poly(A) signal: bovine growth hormone polyadenylation signal
   2401..2422    +  promoter       SV40 promoter (fragment): SV40 enhancer and early promoter
   2443..2871    +  rep_origin     f1 ori (sequence partly withheld): f1 bacteriophage origin of replication; arrow indicates direction of (+) strand synthesis
   2885..3214    +  promoter       SV40 promoter: SV40 enhancer and early promoter
   3281..4072    +  CDS            neo: KKA2_KLEPN - Also known as kan, nptII. Experimental evidence at protein level: Swiss-Prot protein existence level 1. Resistance to kanamycin, neomycin, paromomycin, ribostamycin, butirosin and gentamicin B. From Klebsiella pneumoniae.
   4096..4254    +  CDS            ble (fragment): BLE_KLEPN - Experimental evidence at protein level: Swiss-Prot protein existence level 1. Binding protein with a strong affinity to the bleomycin family of antibiotics. Binds to CL990; an antimitotic-antibiotic compound. From Klebsiella pneumoniae.
   4249..4370    +  polyA_signal   SV40 poly(A) signal: SV40 polyadenylation signal
   4443..4459    -  protein_bind   lac operator: The lac repressor binds to the lac operator to inhibit transcription in E. coli. This inhibition can be relieved by adding lactose or isopropyl-β-D-thiogalactopyranoside (IPTG). lac repressor encoded by lacI
   4467..4497    -  promoter       lac promoter: promoter for the E. coli lac operon
   4512..4533    -  protein_bind   CAP binding site: CAP binding activates transcription in the presence of cAMP. E. coli catabolite activator protein
   4546..4638    -  CDS            lacI (fragment): lac repressor; lacI; The lac repressor binds to the lac operator to inhibit transcription in E. coli. This inhibition can be relieved by adding lactose or isopropyl-β-D-thiogalactopyranoside (IPTG).
   4821..5406    -  rep_origin     ori: high-copy-number ColE1/pMB1/pBR322/pUC origin of replication
   5577..6437    -  CDS            AmpR: β-lactamase; bla; confers resistance to ampicillin, carbenicillin, and related antibiotics
   6438..6542    -  promoter       AmpR promoter: bla
