[The description below was written by a language model from this plasmid's Addgene catalogue record and pLannotate feature annotations shown in this document.]
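Description:
pcDNA3.1-MS2-HA-HsNot1iso1_1606-1840-shRNAres_AC is a 6,573 nt mammalian expression plasmid. The catalogue lists the backbone as unknown, but the name and the annotated features are consistent with a pcDNA3.1-type vector. It is maintained in E. coli through a high-copy ColE1/pUC origin with ampicillin selection (AmpR under its own bla promoter), and it also carries an f1 origin. A neomycin phosphotransferase gene sits between the SV40 early promoter and an SV40 poly(A) signal and could support G418 selection of transfected mammalian cells. Short hits to ble, lacI, an HIV-1 LTR and bom are annotated only as fragments and are probably backbone remnants rather than functional parts.

The expression cassette is driven by the CMV immediate-early enhancer and promoter and ends at the bovine growth hormone poly(A) signal. T7 and SP6 promoters flank the insert. The annotated coding segments run in the order bacteriophage MS2 coat protein, an HA epitope (annotated as a fragment of 3xHA, suggesting a single copy), and a fragment of human CNOT1, the scaffold subunit of the CCR4-NOT deadenylase complex. Together with the plasmid name, this indicates a single fusion protein. According to the name, the fragment covers residues 1606–1840 of isoform 1 and is shRNA-resistant, presumably through silent changes that allow expression while endogenous CNOT1 is knocked down. The specific changes are not recorded.

The MS2 coat protein binds a defined RNA stem-loop, so a fusion like this is typically used to tether the protein fragment to a reporter mRNA carrying MS2 binding sites, with the HA tag used for detection. That use fits the associated study of mRNA silencing by miRISC and CCR4-NOT, although the record itself states only mammalian expression as the purpose. The depositor sequence may be theoretical or only partly verified.
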