Addgene plasmid #148415: pcDNA3.1-MS2-HA-HsNot1iso1_1606-1840-shRNAres_AC
Purpose: Mammalian Expression of HsNot1iso1_1606-1840-shRNAres
Depositing lab: Elisa Izaurralde. Depositing organization: Max Planck Institute for Developmental Biology. Publication: miRISC and the CCR4-NOT complex silence mRNA targets independently of 43S ribosomal scanning. Kuzuoglu-Ozturk D, Bhandari D, Huntzinger E, Fauser M, Helms S, Izaurralde E. EMBO J. 2016 Jun 1;35(11):1186-203. doi: 10.15252/embj.201592901. Epub 2016 Mar 23. PubMed 27009120.
Backbone
  Vector backbone: Unknown
  Vector type: Mammalian Expression
Growth in bacteria
  Bacterial resistance: Ampicillin, 100 μg/mL
  Growth temperature: 37°C
  Growth strain: DH5alpha
  Copy number: High Copy
Gene/Insert
  Gene/Insert name: HsNot1iso1_1606-1840-shRNAres
  Species: H. sapiens (human)
  Entrez Gene: CNOT1 (a.k.a. AD-005, CDC39, HPE12, NOT1, NOT1H, VIBOS)
  Cloning method: Unknown
Terms and licenses: Academic/Nonprofit Terms; Industry Terms: Not Available to Industry
Depositor comments: sequence of isoform 1 given by NCBI: NM_016284.4 Plasmids from this collection were made available to the research community and donated after the lab closed. Please note that the sequence provided by the depositing laboratory may be theoretical/predicted or based on Sanger sequencing results. There may be discrepancies between sequencing results obtained by Addgene and the depositor sequence. If an Addgene verified sequence is not available, please contact before placing your order to request that our lab fully sequence the plasmid.
How to cite: pcDNA3.1-MS2-HA-HsNot1iso1_1606-1840-shRNAres_AC was a gift from Elisa Izaurralde (Addgene plasmid # 148415 ; http://n2t.net/addgene:148415 ; RRID:Addgene_148415)
